>Addgene plasmid #146037 | pAc5.1B-lambdaN-HA-DmEDC3-FDF-ADA_C | depositor full sequence | sequence record 288482 | Full Sequence
CTTCAAGGAATTAATTCTATATTCTAAAAACACAAATGATACTTCTAAAAAAAATCATGAATGGCATCAA
CTCTGAATCAAATCTTTGCAGATGCACCTACTTCTCATTTCCACTGTCACATCATTTTTCCAGATCTCGC
TGCCTGTTATGTGGCCCACAAACCAAGACACGTTTTATGGCCATTAAAGCTGGCTGATCGTCGCCAAACA
CCAAATACATATCAATATGTACATTCGAGAAAGAAGCGATCAAAGAAGCGTCTTCGGGCGAGTAGGAGAA
TGCGGAGGAGAAGGAGAACGAGCTGATCTAGTATCTCTCCACAATCCAATGCCAACTGACCAACTGGCCA
TATTCGGAGCAATTTGAAGCCAATTTCCATCGCCTGGCGATCGCTCCATTCTTGGCTATATGTTTTTCAC
CGTTCCCGGGGCCATTTTCAAAGACTCGTCGGTAAGATAAGATTGTGTCACTCGCTGTCTCTCTTCATTT
GTCGAAGAATGCTGAGGAATTTCGCGATGACGTCGGCGAGTATTTTGAAGAATGAGAATAATTTGTATTT
ATACGAAAATCAGTTAGTGGAATTTTCTACAAAAACATGTTATCTATAGATAATTTTGTTGCAAAATATG
TTGACTATGACAAAGATTGTATGTATATACCTTTAATGTATTCTCATTTTCTTATGTATTTATAATGGCA
ATGATGATACTGATGATATTTTAAGATGATGCCAGACCACAGGCTGATTTCTGCGTCTTTTGCCGAACGC
AGTGCATGTGCGGTTGTTGTTTTTTGGAATAGTTTCAATTTTCGGACTGTCCGCTTTGATTTCAGTTTCT
TGGCTTATTCAAAAAGCAAAGTAAAGCCAAAAAAGCGAGATGGCAATACCAAATGCGGCAAAACGGTAGT
GGAAGGAAAGGGGTGCGGGGCAGCGGAAGGAAGGGTGGGGCGGGGCGTGGCGGGGTCTGTGGCTGGGCGC
GACGTCACCGACGTTGGAGCCACTCCTTTGACCATGTGTGCGTGTGTGTATTATTCGTGTCTCGCCACTC
GCCGGTTGTTTTTTTCTTTTTATCTCGCTCTCTCTAGCGCCATCTCGTACGCATGCTCAACGCACCGCAT
GTTGCCGTGTCCTTTATGCGTCATTTTGGCTCGAAATAGGCAATTATTTAAACAAAGATTAGTCAACGAA
AACGCTAAAATAAATAAGTCTACAATATGGTTACTTATTGCCATGTGTGTGCAGCCAACGATAGCAACAA
AAGCAACAACACAGTGGCTTTCCCTCTTTCACTTTTTGTTTGCAAGCGCGTGCGAGCAAGACGGCACGAC
CGGCAAACGCAATTACGCTGACAAAGAGCAGACGAAGTTTTGGCCGAAAAACATCAAGGCGCCTGATACG
AATGCATTTGCAATAACAATTGCGATATTTAATATTGTTTATGAAGCTGTTTGACTTCAAAACACACAAA
AAAAAAAATAAAACAAATTATTTGAAAGAGAATTAGGAATCGGACAGCTTATCGTTACGGGCTAACAGCA
CACCGAGACGAAATAGCTTACCTGACGTCACAGCCTCTGGAAGAACTGCCGCCAAGCAGAGAGAGAGAGA
AAAAGAGGGAGAGCAGCTTAGACCGCATGTGCTTGTGTGTGAGGCGTCTCTCTCTTCGTCTCCTGTTTGC
GCAAACGCATAGACTGCACTGAGAAAATCGATTACCTATTTTTTATGAATGAATATTTGCACTATTACTA
TTCAAAACTATTAAGATAGCAATCACATTCAATAGCCAAATACTATACCACCTGAGCGATGCAACGAAAT
GATCAATTTGAGCAAAAATGCTGCATATTTAGGACGGCATCATTATAGAAATGCTTCTTGCTGTGTACTT
TTCTCTCGTCTGGCAGCTGTTTCGCCGTTATTGTTAAAACCGGCTTAAGTTAGGTGTGTTTTCTACGACT
AGTGATGCCCCTACTAGAAGATGTGTGTTGCACAAATGTCCCTGAATAACCAATTTGAAGTGCAGATAGC
AGTAAACGTAAGCTAATATGAATATTATTTAACTGTAATGTTTTAATATCGCTGGACATTACTAATAAAC
CCACTATAAACACATGTACATATGTATGTTTTGGCATACAATGAGTAGTTGGGGAAAAAATGTGTAAAAG
CACCGTGACCATCACAGCATAAAGATAACCAGCTGAAGTATCGAATATGAGTAACCCCCAAATTGAATCA
CATGCCGCAACTGATAGGACCCATGGAAGTACACTCTTCATGGCGATATACAAGACACACACAAGCACGA
ACACCCAGTTGCGGAGGAAATTCTCCGTAAATGAAAACCCAATCGGCGAACAATTCATACCCATATATGG
TAAAAGTTTTGAACGCGACTTGAGAGCGGAGAGCATTGCGGCTGATAAGGTTTTAGCGCTAAGCGGGCTT
TATAAAACGGGCTGCGGGACCAGTTTTCATATCACTACCGTTTGAGTTCTTGTGCTGTGTGGATACTCCT
CCCGACACAAAGCCGCTCCATCAGCCAGCAGTCGTCTAATCCAGAGACCCCGGATCGGGGTACCAACATG
GACGCACAAACACGACGACGTGAGCGTCGCGCTGAGAAACAAGCTCAATGGAAAGCTGCAAACGGTGGAT
CTCCTCCACATATGGCTTACCCATACGATGTTCCAGATTACGCTCCTCCAAGCTTGAATTCTATGGGTCC
GACGGATCAAGACTGGATCGGCTGTGCAGTGTCTATAGCCTGCGACGAGGTCCTGGGCGTCTTCCAGGGC
CTGATCAAGCAGATTTCTGCCGAGGAGATCACCATTGTGAGGGCTTTCCGCAATGGCGTGCCGCTGCGAA
AGCAGAACGCCGAGGTGGTCCTCAAGTGCACGGACATTCGCAGCATCGATCTCATCGAGCCCGCAAAGCA
AGATCTGGATGGGCACACGGCGCCGCCGCCAGTGGTCAACAAGCCCACGCCCGTCAAGCTGCCCCACTTC
TCCAACATCCTGGGCAAGCAGCAGCAGCTCCAACTCCAGCAGCAGCAGCAGCAGCTACAACTCCAGCAGC
AACAGAAACAGCAGTTCCAGGAGCAGGAACGAGAACAGGATCTGCCATCGACGCCGCGGTCAAGGGCCAA
CGACAATGGACGGGTAGCGGCTGGCGGGGCATCGAGTTCTTCGGGCCCACGTGGCACCTTCAATTCGGCG
CTAAGCGATAAGATGCATCAGCTGAAGCTAATCGAGACCAACGGCTCAAATGGCACCCTTAGAACACCAC
AAACATCCCGTGCGTCCAGCGCTCAGCAGCAGCCGCAGATATCAACGACTCCCAACAGCGTGGCCGCCTT
TTTTGGCAACATGATACCGCCGGAGGTCGAGGTGAAACTGGGCTCCTACGTGAGCAACACCCGGGAGAGT
TACTGCAGCAGCAGCGGAGATAGCGGCGAGGCAACTGGTTTGTCGTTGGGCAGCAGCAAACCCATAGATA
TCGTCAGCAACGGAGATGGATTTTACAAGCAGACGGCAGCCTCGAGCTATGGGAATACAAATGGAAATGT
AAGAAGGAATGGCAATGCCAATAACAATGGAAATGGCACCGGAAATGGTTCTTATACCAATGGAAATGGC
AACGGCAACGGGAAGAACAAGCGGAACAGGGTGCGAAGGGAGAGCAGCATGCGGCAGCAACAGGTGCAAC
TGACTTTTGGCAGCGAGGCGGACGATCCGCTGATCCACGAGGATGCGGATGCGGAGGGCAATCTAGCGCT
GTTCGACAAGCAGGCAATTTGGGACGACATCGAGTCGACGACCCAAAAACCAGATGTGGTGCGGCACATT
GTGAACAATCATCATCATAAGCCAGAGCAGAAGTATCGGCACGACGAGAACATCCTGGCCAGCAAACCAC
TACAATTGCGCCAGATCGAAAGCATGTTCGGCGGCAGCCAGGACTTTGTGACGGGCGACGGTCTCATTAT
ACCGACGATTCCGGCTTACGTTCGGAATAAAATCGAGATAAGTGCCGATAAGGCGGGCCTCTCTCTGCAG
AGGCAGATCGACATTTTGGCGCGCGGAGCCAGTGATCTGGCCATTACACTGCTGGGCGGCGCCAGGCGAT
TGACGCCGGCCAACAACCATCAGTGGCCGAAGATTGCCATCATCTGCGATGGCGGCAAAAATATGAGAAC
AATTAACATTGGAGCAGCCACAGGTCGCCAGCTGGCTTCGCATGGGCTTACTGTCCTGCTGTACGTGGAG
CAGGCCAAACTGCTGGAGCAGAACAGCAGCAGCCCAGAGATTTCATTGTTCAAGGCAACCGACAATGTCA
TAGTTCACTCAGTAGACGCCTTACCCACGCCAGATCTTGTGATATTATCAACTAACACCGCTAATTTATC
GGATGCGATCAGGAAATGGCTCAGTGTAAATCGCGCTTCGGTGCTTGCCATAGACCCGCCGCCGTGTGGC
ATTAATGAGGTTGCTATCAAGTACTCAATACTACCCATACTACCATTAAATGGCATATCAACAGCAACAA
CATCATCATCCTCTTCGGCTGCCGCCACACCAACTCCCATTGCTAGCACTTCGGCAGCAGCATCGGCTAC
CAAATCAGCAGCATCAACGAACAATTGTGGCAAATTGTATTTATGTAATCTAGGTATACCGGATAAATTC
TATCGTGATTGTGGCATTAAGTACAAAAGTCCGTATGGACATAAATATGTGATACCGATTCACTCAAAGG
ACTGAGCGGCCGCTCGAGTCTAGAGGGCCCGCGGTTCGAAGGTAAGCCTATCCCTAACCCTCTCCTCGGT
CTCGATTCTACGCGTACCGGTCATCATCACCATCACCATTGAGTTTAAACCCGCTGATCAGCCTCGACTG
TGCCTTCTAAGGCCTGAGCTCGCTGATCAGCCTCGATCGAGGATCCAGACATGATAAGATACATTGATGA
GTTTGGACAAACCACAACTAGAATGCAGTGAAAAAAATGCTTTATTTGTGAAATTTGTGATGCTATTGCT
TTATTTGTAACCATTATAAGCTGCAATAAACAAGTTAACAACAACAATTGCATTCATTTTATGTTTCAGG
TTCAGGGGGAGGTGTGGGAGGTTTTTTAAAGCAAGTAAAACCTCTACAAATGTGGTATGGCTGATTATGA
TCAGTCGACCGATGCCCTTGAGAGCCTTCAACCCAGTCAGCTCCTTCCGGTGGGCGCGGGGCATGACTAT
CGTCGCCGCACTTATGACTGTCTTCTTTATCATGCAACTCGTAGGACAGGTGCCGGCAGCGCTCTGGGTC
ATTTTCGGCGAGGACCGCTTTCGCTGGAGCGCGACGATGATCGGCCTGTCGCTTGCGGTATTCGGAATCT
TGCACGCCCTCGCTCAAGCCTTCGTCACTGGTCCCGCCACCAAACGTTTCGGCGAGAAGCAGGCCATTAT
CGCCGGCATGGCGGCCGACGCGCTGGGCTACGTCTTGCTGGCGTTCGCGACGCGAGGCTGGATGGCCTTC
CCCATTATGATTCTTCTCGCTTCCGGCGGCATCGGGATGCCCGCGTTGCAGGCCATGCTGTCCAGGCAGG
TAGATGACGACCATCAGGGACAGCTTCAAGGATCGCTCGCGGCTCTTACCAGCCAGCAAAAGGCCAGGAA
CCGTAAAAAGGCCGCGTTGCTGGCGTTTTTCCATAGGCTCCGCCCCCCTGACGAGCATCACAAAAATCGA
CGCTCAAGTCAGAGGTGGCGAAACCCGACAGGACTATAAAGATACCAGGCGTTTCCCCCTGGAAGCTCCC
TCGTGCGCTCTCCTGTTCCGACCCTGCCGCTTACCGGATACCTGTCCGCCTTTCTCCCTTCGGGAAGCGT
GGCGCTTTCTCAATGCTCACGCTGTAGGTATCTCAGTTCGGTGTAGGTCGTTCGCTCCAAGCTGGGCTGT
GTGCACGAACCCCCCGTTCAGCCCGACCGCTGCGCCTTATCCGGTAACTATCGTCTTGAGTCCAACCCGG
TAAGACACGACTTATCGCCACTGGCAGCAGCCACTGGTAACAGGATTAGCAGAGCGAGGTATGTAGGCGG
TGCTACAGAGTTCTTGAAGTGGTGGCCTAACTACGGCTACACTAGAAGGACAGTATTTGGTATCTGCGCT
CTGCTGAAGCCAGTTACCTTCGGAAAAAGAGTTGGTAGCTCTTGATCCGGCAAACAAACCACCGCTGGTA
GCGGTGGTTTTTTTGTTTGCAAGCAGCAGATTACGCGCAGAAAAAAAGGATCTCAAGAAGATCCTTTGAT
CTTTTCTACGGGGTCTGACGCTCAGTGGAACGAAAACTCACGTTAAGGGATTTTGGTCATGAGATTATCA
AAAAGGATCTTCACCTAGATCCTTTTAAATTAAAAATGAAGTTTTAAATCAATCTAAAGTATATATGAGT
AAACTTGGTCTGACAGTTACCAATGCTTAATCAGTGAGGCACCTATCTCAGCGATCTGTCTATTTCGTTC
ATCCATAGTTGCCTGACTCCCCGTCGTGTAGATAACTACGATACGGGAGGGCTTACCATCTGGCCCCAGT
GCTGCAATGATACCGCGAGACCCACGCTCACCGGCTCCAGATTTATCAGCAATAAACCAGCCAGCCGGAA
GGGCCGAGCGCAGAAGTGGTCCTGCAACTTTATCCGCCTCCATCCAGTCTATTAATTGTTGCCGGGAAGC
TAGAGTAAGTAGTTCGCCAGTTAATAGTTTGCGCAACGTTGTTGCCATTGCTGCAGGCATCGTGGTGTCA
CGCTCGTCGTTTGGTATGGCTTCATTCAGCTCCGGTTCCCAACGATCAAGGCGAGTTACATGATCCCCCA
TGTTGTGCAAAAAAGCGGTTAGCTCCTTCGGTCCTCCGATCGTTGTCAGAAGTAAGTTGGCCGCAGTGTT
ATCACTCATGGTTATGGCAGCACTGCATAATTCTCTTACTGTCATGCCATCCGTAAGATGCTTTTCTGTG
ACTGGTGAGTACTCAACCAAGTCATTCTGAGAATAGTGTATGCGGCGACCGAGTTGCTCTTGCCCGGCGT
CAACACGGGATAATACCGCGCCACATAGCAGAACTTTAAAAGTGCTCATCATTGGAAAACGTTCTTCGGG
GCGAAAACTCTCAAGGATCTTACCGCTGTTGAGATCCAGTTCGATGTAACCCACTCGTGCACCCAACTGA
TCTTCAGCATCTTTTACTTTCACCAGCGTTTCTGGGTGAGCAAAAACAGGAAGGCAAAATGCCGCAAAAA
AGGGAATAAGGGCGACACGGAAATGTTGAATACTCATACTCTTCCTTTTTCAATATTATTGAAGCATTTA
TCAGGGTTATTGTCTCATGAGCGGATACATATTTGAATGTATTTAGAAAAATAAACAAATAGGGGTTCCG
CGCACATTTCCCCGAAAAGTGCCACCTGACGTCTAAGAAACCATTATTATCATGACATTAACCTATAAAA
ATAGGCGTATCACGAGGCCCTTTCGT
Features (pLannotate 1.2.2; 11 found; start..end, strand, type, name):
     56..2568    +  promoter       Ac5 promoter: Drosophila melanogaster actin 5C promoter
   2588..2653    +  CDS            N (fragment): REGN_LAMBD - Experimental evidence at protein level: Swiss-Prot protein existence level 1. Plays a role as a transcriptional antitermination factor that allows the virus to initiate its lytic phase. Activates expression of the delayed viral early genes by modifying host RNA polymerase (RNAP) into a form that is resistant to termination signals. This antitermination function requires the host NusA protein which serves to stabilize the interaction between antitermination protein N and host RNA polymerase. From Escherichia phage lambda (Bacteriophage lambda).
   2678..2704    +  CDS            3xHA (fragment): three tandem HA epitope tags
   2723..4762    +  CDS            Edc3: EDC3_DROME - Experimental evidence at protein level: Swiss-Prot protein existence level 1. In the process of mRNA degradation, may play a role in mRNA decapping. From Drosophila melanogaster (Fruit fly).
   4801..4842    +  CDS            V5 tag: epitope tag from simian virus 5
   4942..5076    -  polyA_signal   SV40 poly(A) signal: SV40 polyadenylation signal
   5099..5183    -  CDS            large T antigen (fragment): large T antigen from SV40 (simian virus 40)
   5184..5654    +  CDS            TcR (fragment): tetracycline efflux protein; tet; confers resistance to tetracycline
   5698..6286    -  rep_origin     ori: high-copy-number ColE1/pMB1/pBR322/pUC origin of replication
   6457..7317    -  CDS            AmpR: β-lactamase; bla; confers resistance to ampicillin, carbenicillin, and related antibiotics
   7318..7422    -  promoter       AmpR promoter: bla
