[The description below was written by a language model from this plasmid's Addgene catalogue record and pLannotate feature annotations shown in this document.]
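Description:
pAc5.1B-lambdaN-HA-DmEDC3-FDF-ADA_C is a 7.5 kb insect expression plasmid. The catalogue lists its backbone as unknown, but the name and feature set point to a pAc5.1-type vector. Expression is driven by the constitutive Drosophila melanogaster actin 5C (Ac5) promoter, which is commonly used in cultured fly cells such as S2 cells, and the transcript ends at an SV40 polyadenylation signal. In bacteria the plasmid replicates from a ColE1/pUC-family origin and is selected with ampicillin through the bla gene and its own promoter. The repository lists it as low copy even though the origin is annotated as a high-copy type. Short fragments annotated as tetracycline resistance and SV40 large T antigen appear to be non-functional backbone remnants.

The open reading frame begins with a short fragment of the bacteriophage lambda N protein. This fragment is the peptide that binds BoxB RNA hairpins. It is followed by an HA epitope (annotated as a fragment of a 3xHA tag, consistent with a single copy) and then the Drosophila Edc3 coding sequence (CG6311, also called LSm16), a P-body component implicated in mRNA decapping. A vector-derived V5 tag lies downstream, but the record does not say whether it is translated in frame with the insert. The "FDF-ADA" label suggests a mutant in which the FDF motif of EDC3 is changed to ADA, although the record does not explicitly describe the mutation.

The lambdaN fusion allows the protein to be tethered to BoxB-containing reporter mRNAs, and the HA tag supports detection and immunoprecipitation. The construct comes from work on the mutually exclusive binding of EDC3 and Tral to the DEAD-box protein DDX6/Me31B. The depositor notes that the supplied sequence may be theoretical.
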