Addgene plasmid #146037: pAc5.1B-lambdaN-HA-DmEDC3-FDF-ADA_C
Purpose: Insect Expression of DmEDC3-FDF-ADA
Depositing lab: Elisa Izaurralde. Depositing organization: Max Planck Institute for Developmental Biology. Publication: Structural basis for the mutually exclusive anchoring of P body components EDC3 and Tral to the DEAD box protein DDX6/Me31B. Tritschler F, Braun JE, Eulalio A, Truffault V, Izaurralde E, Weichenrieder O. Mol Cell. 2009 Mar 13. 33(5):661-8. 10.1016/j.molcel.2009.02.014 PubMed 19285948.
Backbone
  Vector backbone: Unknown
  Vector type: Insect Expression
Growth in bacteria
  Bacterial resistance: Ampicillin, 100 μg/mL
  Growth temperature: 37°C
  Growth strain: DH5alpha
  Copy number: Low Copy
Gene/Insert
  Gene/Insert name: DmEDC3-FDF-ADA
  Species: D. melanogaster (fly)
  Entrez Gene: Edc3 (a.k.a. CG6311, DmEDC3, Dmel\CG6311, EDC3, LSm16)
  Cloning method: Unknown
Terms and licenses: Academic/Nonprofit Terms; Industry Terms: Not Available to Industry
Depositor comments: Plasmids from this collection were made available to the research community and donated after the lab closed. Please note that the sequence provided by the depositing laboratory may be theoretical/predicted or based on Sanger sequencing results. There may be discrepancies between sequencing results obtained by Addgene and the depositor sequence. If an Addgene verified sequence is not available, please contact before placing your order to request that our lab fully sequence the plasmid.
How to cite: pAc5.1B-lambdaN-HA-DmEDC3-FDF-ADA_C was a gift from Elisa Izaurralde (Addgene plasmid # 146037 ; http://n2t.net/addgene:146037 ; RRID:Addgene_146037)
